Addgene plasmid #142865: TFORF1838
Purpose: Lentiviral vector for overexpressing transcription factor ORFs with unique 24-bp barcodes. Barcodes facilitate identification of transcription factors in pooled screens.
Depositing lab: Feng Zhang. Depositing organization: Broad Institute. Publication: A transcription factor atlas of directed differentiation. Joung J, Ma S, Tay T, Geiger-Schuller KR, Kirchgatterer PC, Verdine VK, Guo B, Arias-Garcia MA, Allen WE, Singh A, Kuksenko O, Abudayyeh OO, Gootenberg JS, Fu Z, Macrae RK, Buenrostro JD, Regev A, Zhang F. Cell. 2023 Jan 5;186(1):209-229.e26. doi: 10.1016/j.cell.2022.11.026. PubMed 36608654.
Backbone
  Vector backbone: pLX_TRC317
  Backbone manufacturer: Broad Institute Genetic Perturbation Platform
  Backbone size w/o insert (bp): 8264
  Vector type: Mammalian Expression, Lentiviral
  Selectable markers: Puromycin
Growth in bacteria
  Bacterial resistance: Ampicillin, 100 μg/mL
  Growth temperature: 37°C
  Growth strain: NEB Stable
  Copy number: High Copy
Gene/Insert
  Gene/Insert name: EZH2
  Species: H. sapiens (human)
  Insert size (bp): 2342
  Entrez Gene: EZH2 (a.k.a. ENX-1, ENX1, EZH2b, KMT6, KMT6A, WVS, WVS2)
  Promoter: EF1a
  Cloning method: Unknown
  Sequencing primers: 5′ GGGTGGAGACTGAAGTTAGGCCAG; 3′ CACATAGCGTAAAAGGAGCAACATAG
Terms and licenses: Academic/Nonprofit Terms; Industry Terms: Not Available to Industry
Depositor comments: NM_001203247,ENST00000460911 . The transcription factor ORF portion of this plasmid was synthesized by Genewiz. Please test multiple small colonies in case of plasmid recombination. To make this collection available in a timely manner, a portion of this collection was not fully sequenced by Addgene. If an Addgene verified full plasmid sequence is not available, please contact us prior to placing an order to request the full sequence.
How to cite: TFORF1838 was a gift from Feng Zhang (Addgene plasmid # 142865 ; http://n2t.net/addgene:142865 ; RRID:Addgene_142865)
