[The description below was written by a language model from this plasmid's Addgene catalogue record and pLannotate feature annotations shown in this document.]
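Description:
TFORF1838 is a lentiviral mammalian expression plasmid built on the pLX_TRC317 backbone and carrying the human EZH2 open reading frame, one member of a barcoded transcription factor ORF collection. It is propagated in E. coli through a high-copy ColE1/pUC-type origin with ampicillin selection (AmpR under its own bla promoter). An f1 origin and remnants of a lacZα/lac promoter cloning region flanked by T7 and T3 promoters are also present in the bacterial portion. The depositor notes that the plasmid can recombine, as is common for LTR-containing vectors. The sequenced record is 10,606 nt, consistent with the stated backbone and insert sizes.

The viral cassette has a third-generation, self-inactivating layout. An RSV promoter fused to a truncated HIV-1 5' LTR drives genomic RNA production in packaging cells, followed by the Ψ packaging signal with a gag fragment, the RRE for Rev-dependent nuclear export, a cPPT/CTS element, and a ΔU3 3' LTR followed by an SV40 polyadenylation signal. Within the transferred region, an SV40 early promoter/origin drives puromycin N-acetyltransferase for selection of transduced cells. The EF-1α promoter separately drives constitutive expression of EZH2, the Polycomb group catalytic subunit of PRC2 that methylates histone H3 at lysine 27. A WPRE downstream of the ORF enhances transcript expression. The record describes a unique 24-bp barcode associated with each ORF, but it is not annotated in the feature table; a short U6 promoter fragment is annotated between the ORF and the WPRE. The barcode allows the overexpressed factor to be identified in pooled screens, the stated use of the collection.
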