Features (pLannotate 1.2.2; 31 found; start..end, strand, type, name):
      5..231     +  promoter       RSV promoter: Rous sarcoma virus enhancer/promoter
    232..412     +  LTR            5' LTR (truncated): truncated 5' long terminal repeat (LTR) from HIV-1
    459..584     +  misc_feature   HIV-1 Ψ: packaging signal of human immunodeficiency virus type 1
    568..931     +  CDS            HIV-1 gag (fragment): gag protein from human immunodeficiency virus 1; gag
   1077..1310    +  misc_feature   RRE: The Rev response element (RRE) of HIV-1 allows for Rev-dependent mRNA export from the nucleus to the cytoplasm.
   1687..1713    +  CDS            Rev (fragment): human immunodeficiency virus 1 (HIV-1) Rev protein; rev; enhances nuclear export of unspliced and incompletely spliced viral mRNAs
   1720..1743    +  promoter       SV40 promoter (fragment): SV40 early promoter
   1744..1815    +  promoter       SV40 promoter (fragment): SV40 enhancer and early promoter
   1839..1974    +  rep_origin     SV40 ori: SV40 origin of replication
   2020..2616    +  CDS            PuroR (fragment): puromycin N-acetyltransferase; pac from Streptomyces; confers resistance to puromycin
   2665..2782    +  misc_feature   cPPT/CTS: central polypurine tract and central termination sequence of HIV-1
   2847..2913    +  CDS            small t antigen (fragment): SV40 (simian virus 40) small t antigen
   2920..4098    +  promoter       EF-1α promoter: strong constitutive promoter for human elongation factor EF-1α
   4115..6352    +  CDS            EZH2: EZH2_HUMAN - Also known as KMT6. Experimental evidence at protein level: Swiss-Prot protein existence level 1. Polycomb group (PcG) protein. Catalytic subunit of the PRC2/EED-EZH2 complex, which methylates 'Lys-9' (H3K9me) and 'Lys-27' (H3K27me) of histone H3, leading to transcriptional repression of the affected target gene. Able to mono-, di- and trimethylate 'Lys-27' of histone H3 to form H3K27me1, H3K27me2 and H3K27me3, respectively. Displays a preference for substrates with less methylation, loses activity when progressively more methyl groups are incorporated into H3K27, H3K27me0 > H3K27
   6368..6421    +  promoter       U6 promoter (fragment): RNA polymerase III promoter for human U6 snRNA
   6463..7051    +  misc_feature   WPRE: woodchuck hepatitis virus posttranscriptional regulatory element
   7102..7121    +  misc_feature   cPPT/CTS (fragment): central polypurine tract and central termination sequence of HIV-1
   7123..7356    +  LTR            3' LTR (ΔU3): self-inactivating 3' long terminal repeat (LTR) from HIV-1
   7434..7555    +  polyA_signal   SV40 poly(A) signal: SV40 polyadenylation signal
   7595..7730    +  rep_origin     SV40 ori: SV40 origin of replication
   7751..7769    -  promoter       T7 promoter: promoter for bacteriophage T7 RNA polymerase
   7777..7932    +  CDS            lacZα (fragment): LacZα fragment of β-galactosidase; lacZ fragment
   7937..8365    +  rep_origin     f1 ori (sequence partly withheld): f1 bacteriophage origin of replication; arrow indicates direction of (+) strand synthesis
   8418..8522    +  promoter       AmpR promoter: bla
   8523..9383    +  CDS            AmpR: β-lactamase; bla; confers resistance to ampicillin, carbenicillin, and related antibiotics
   9554..10142   +  rep_origin     ori: high-copy-number ColE1/pMB1/pBR322/pUC origin of replication
  10325..10417   +  CDS            lacI (fragment): lac repressor; lacI; The lac repressor binds to the lac operator to inhibit transcription in E. coli. This inhibition can be relieved by adding lactose or isopropyl-β-D-thiogalactopyranoside (IPTG).
  10430..10451   +  protein_bind   CAP binding site: CAP binding activates transcription in the presence of cAMP. E. coli catabolite activator protein
  10466..10496   +  promoter       lac promoter: promoter for the E. coli lac operon
  10504..10520   +  protein_bind   lac operator: The lac repressor binds to the lac operator to inhibit transcription in E. coli. This inhibition can be relieved by adding lactose or isopropyl-β-D-thiogalactopyranoside (IPTG). lac repressor encoded by lacI
  10565..10583   +  promoter       T3 promoter: promoter for bacteriophage T3 RNA polymerase
>Addgene plasmid #142865 | TFORF1838 | addgene full sequence | sequence record 396036 | Addgene NGS Result
TTAATGTAGTCTTATGCAATACTCTTGTAGTCTTGCAACATGGTAACGATGAGTTAGCAACATGCCTTAC
AAGGAGAGAAAAAGCACCGTGCATGCCGATTGGTGGAAGTAAGGTGGTACGATCGTGCCTTATTAGGAAG
GCAACAGACGGGTCTGACATGGATTGGACGAACCACTGAATTGCCGCATTGCAGAGATATTGTATTTAAG
TGCCTAGCTCGATACATAAACGGGTCTCTCTGGTTAGACCAGATCTGAGCCTGGGAGCTCTCTGGCTAAC
TAGGGAACCCACTGCTTAAGCCTCAATAAAGCTTGCCTTGAGTGCTTCAAGTAGTGTGTGCCCGTCTGTT
GTGTGACTCTGGTAACTAGAGATCCCTCAGACCCTTTTAGTCAGTGTGGAAAATCTCTAGCAGTGGCGCC
CGAACAGGGACTTGAAAGCGAAAGGGAAACCAGAGGAGCTCTCTCGACGCAGGACTCGGCTTGCTGAAGC
GCGCACGGCAAGAGGCGAGGGGCGGCGACTGGTGAGTACGCCAAAAATTTTGACTAGCGGAGGCTAGAAG
GAGAGAGATGGGTGCGAGAGCGTCAGTATTAAGCGGGGGAGAATTAGATCGCGATGGGAAAAAATTCGGT
TAAGGCCAGGGGGAAAGAAAAAATATAAATTAAAACATATAGTATGGGCAAGCAGGGAGCTAGAACGATT
CGCAGTTAATCCTGGCCTGTTAGAAACATCAGAAGGCTGTAGACAAATACTGGGACAGCTACAACCATCC
CTTCAGACAGGATCAGAAGAACTTAGATCATTATATAATACAGTAGCAACCCTCTATTGTGTGCATCAAA
GGATAGAGATAAAAGACACCAAGGAAGCTTTAGACAAGATAGAGGAAGAGCAAAACAAAAGTAAGACCAC
CGCACAGCAAGCGGCCGCTGATCTTCAGACCTGGAGGAGGAGATATGAGGGACAATTGGAGAAGTGAATT
ATATAAATATAAAGTAGTAAAAATTGAACCATTAGGAGTAGCACCCACCAAGGCAAAGAGAAGAGTGGTG
CAGAGAGAAAAAAGAGCAGTGGGAATAGGAGCTTTGTTCCTTGGGTTCTTGGGAGCAGCAGGAAGCACTA
TGGGCGCAGCGTCAATGACGCTGACGGTACAGGCCAGACAATTATTGTCTGGTATAGTGCAGCAGCAGAA
CAATTTGCTGAGGGCTATTGAGGCGCAACAGCATCTGTTGCAACTCACAGTCTGGGGCATCAAGCAGCTC
CAGGCAAGAATCCTGGCTGTGGAAAGATACCTAAAGGATCAACAGCTCCTGGGGATTTGGGGTTGCTCTG
GAAAACTCATTTGCACCACTGCTGTGCCTTGGAATGCTAGTTGGAGTAATAAATCTCTGGAACAGATTTG
GAATCACACGACCTGGATGGAGTGGGACAGAGAAATTAACAATTACACAAGCTTAATACACTCCTTAATT
GAAGAATCGCAAAACCAGCAAGAAAAGAATGAACAAGAATTATTGGAATTAGATAAATGGGCAAGTTTGT
GGAATTGGTTTAACATAACAAATTGGCTGTGGTATATAAAATTATTCATAATGATAGTAGGAGGCTTGGT
AGGTTTAAGAATAGTTTTTGCTGTACTTTCTATAGTGAATAGAGTTAGGCAGGGATATTCACCATTATCG
TTTCAGACCCACCTCCCAACCCCGAGGGGACCCATGCATTGCATCTCAATTAGTCAGCAACCAGGTGTGG
AAAGTCCCCAGGCTCCCCAGCAGGCAGAAGTATGCAAAGCATGCGTCTCAATTAGTCAGCAACCATAGTC
CCGCCCCTAACTCCGCCCATCCCGCCCCTAACTCCGCCCAGTTCCGCCCATTCTCCGCCCCATGGCTGAC
TAATTTTTTTTATTTATGCAGAGGCCGAGGCCGCCTCGGCCTCTGAGCTATTCCAGAAGTAGTGAGGAGG
CTTTTTTGGAGGCCTAGGCTTTTGCAAAAAGCTTTCTAGAGGTACCACCGGAGCTTACCATGACCGAGTA
CAAGCCCACGGTGCGCCTCGCCACCCGCGACGACGTCCCCAGGGCCGTACGCACCCTCGCCGCCGCGTTC
GCCGACTACCCCGCCACGCGCCACACCGTCGATCCGGACCGCCACATCGAGCGGGTCACCGAGCTGCAAG
AACTCTTCCTCACGCGCGTCGGGCTCGACATCGGCAAGGTGTGGGTCGCGGACGACGGCGCCGCCGTGGC
GGTCTGGACCACGCCGGAGAGCGTCGAAGCGGGGGCGGTGTTCGCCGAGATCGGCCCGCGCATGGCCGAG
TTGAGCGGTTCCCGGCTGGCCGCGCAGCAACAGATGGAAGGCCTCCTGGCGCCGCACCGGCCCAAGGAGC
CCGCGTGGTTCCTGGCCACCGTCGGCGTCTCGCCCGACCACCAGGGCAAGGGTCTGGGCAGCGCCGTCGT
GCTCCCCGGAGTGGAGGCGGCCGAGCGCGCCGGGGTGCCCGCCTTCCTGGAGACCTCCGCGCCCCGCAAC
CTCCCCTTCTACGAGCGGCTCGGCTTCACCGTCACCGCCGACGTCGAGGTGCCCGAAGGACCGCGCACCT
GGTGCATGACCCGCAAGCCCGGTGCCAGTTAACGAATTCTAGATCTTGAGACAAATGGCAGTATTCATCC
ACAATTTTAAAAGAAAAGGGGGGATTGGGGGGTACAGTGCAGGGGAAAGAATAGTAGACATAATAGCAAC
AGACATACAAACTAAAGAATTACAAAAACAAATTACAAAAATTCAAAATTTTCGGGTTTATTACAGGGAC
AGCAGAGATCCACTTTGGCGCCGGCTCGAGGCCTGCAGGTGCAAAGATGGATAAAGTTTTAAACAGAGAG
GAATCTTTGCAGCTAATGGACCTTCTAGGTCTTGAAAGGAGTGGGAATTGGCTCCGGTGCCCGTCAGTGG
GCAGAGCGCACATCGCCCACAGTCCCCGAGAAGTTGGGGGGAGGGGTCGGCAATTGAACCGGTGCCTAGA
GAAGGTGGCGCGGGGTAAACTGGGAAAGTGATGTCGTGTACTGGCTCCGCCTTTTTCCCGAGGGTGGGGG
AGAACCGTATATAAGTGCAGTAGTCGCCGTGAACGTTCTTTTTCGCAACGGGTTTGCCGCCAGAACACAG
GTAAGTGCCGTGTGTGGTTCCCGCGGGCCTGGCCTCTTTACGGGTTATGGCCCTTGCGTGCCTTGAATTA
CTTCCACCTGGCTGCAGTACGTGATTCTTGATCCCGAGCTTCGGGTTGGAAGTGGGTGGGAGAGTTCGAG
GCCTTGCGCTTAAGGAGCCCCTTCGCCTCGTGCTTGAGTTGAGGCCTGGCCTGGGCGCTGGGGCCGCCGC
GTGCGAATCTGGTGGCACCTTCGCGCCTGTCTCGCTGCTTTCGATAAGTCTCTAGCCATTTAAAATTTTT
GATGACCTGCTGCGACGCTTTTTTTCTGGCAAGATAGTCTTGTAAATGCGGGCCAAGATCTGCACACTGG
TATTTCGGTTTTTGGGGCCGCGGGCGGCGACGGGGCCCGTGCGTCCCAGCGCACATGTTCGGCGAGGCGG
GGCCTGCGAGCGCGGCCACCGAGAATCGGACGGGGGTAGTCTCAAGCTGGCCGGCCTGCTCTGGTGCCTG
GCCTCGCGCCGCCGTGTATCGCCCCGCCCTGGGCGGCAAGGCTGGCCCGGTCGGCACCAGTTGCGTGAGC
GGAAAGATGGCCGCTTCCCGGCCCTGCTGCAGGGAGCTCAAAATGGAGGACGCGGCGCTCGGGAGAGCGG
GCGGGTGAGTCACCCACACAAAGGAAAAGGGCCTTTCCGTCCTCAGCCGTCGCTTCATGTGACTCCACGG
AGTACCGGGCGCCGTCCAGGCACCTCGATTAGTTCTCGAGCTTTTGGAGTACGTCGTCTTTAGGTTGGGG
GGAGGGGTTTTATGCGATGGAGTTTCCCCACACTGAGTGGGTGGAGACTGAAGTTAGGCCAGCTTGGCAC
TTGATGTAATTCTCCTTGGAATTTGCCCTTTTTGAGTTTGGATCTTGGTTCATTCTCAAGCCTCAGACAG
TGGTTCAAAGTTTTTTTCTTCCATTTCAGGTGTCGTGAGGCTAGCACCGCCACCATGGGCCAGACTGGGA
AGAAATCTGAGAAGGGACCAGTTTGTTGGCGGAAGCGTGTAAAATCAGAGTACATGCGACTGAGACAGCT
CAAGAGGTTCAGACGAGCTGATGAAGTAAAGAGTATGTTTAGTTCCAATCGTCAGAAAATTTTGGAAAGA
ACGGAAATCTTAAACCAAGAATGGAAACAGCGAAGGATACAGCCTGTGCACATCCTGACTTCTGTGAGCT
CATTGCGCGGGACTAGGGAGTGTTCGGTGACCAGTGACTTGGATTTTCCAACACAAGTCATCCCATTAAA
GACTCTGAATGCAGTTGCTTCAGTACCCATAATGTATTCTTGGTCTCCCCTACAGCAGAATTTTATGGTG
GAAGATGAAACTGTTTTACATAACATTCCTTATATGGGAGATGAAGTTTTAGATCAGGATGGTACTTTCA
TTGAAGAACTAATAAAAAATTATGATGGGAAAGTACACGGGGATAGAGAATGTGGGTTTATAAATGATGA
AATTTTTGTGGAGTTGGTGAATGCCCTTGGTCAATATAATGATGATGACGATGATGATGATGGAGACGAT
CCTGAAGAAAGAGAAGAAAAGCAGAAAGATCTGGAGGATCACCGAGATGATAAAGAAAGCCGCCCACCTC
GGAAATTTCCTTCTGATAAAATTTTTGAAGCCATTTCCTCAATGTTTCCAGATAAGGGCACAGCAGAAGA
ACTAAAGGAAAAATATAAAGAACTCACCGAACAGCAGCTCCCAGGCGCACTTCCTCCTGAATGTACCCCC
AACATAGATGGACCAAATGCTAAATCTGTTCAGAGAGAGCAAAGCTTACACTCCTTTCATACGCTTTTCT
GTAGGCGATGTTTTAAATATGACTGCTTCCTACATCCTTTTCATGCAACACCCAACACTTATAAGCGGAA
GAACACAGAAACAGCTCTAGACAACAAACCTTGTGGACCACAGTGTTACCAGCATTTGGAGGGAGCAAAG
GAGTTTGCTGCTGCTCTCACCGCTGAGCGGATAAAGACCCCACCAAAACGTCCAGGAGGCCGCAGAAGAG
GACGGCTTCCCAATAACAGTAGCAGGCCCAGCACCCCCACCATTAATGTGCTGGAATCAAAGGATACAGA
CAGTGATAGGGAAGCAGGGACTGAAACGGGGGGAGAGAACAATGATAAAGAAGAAGAAGAGAAGAAAGAT
GAAACTTCGAGCTCCTCTGAAGCAAATTCTCGGTGTCAAACACCAATAAAGATGAAGCCAAATATTGAAC
CTCCTGAGAATGTGGAGTGGAGTGGTGCTGAAGCCTCAATGTTTAGAGTCCTCATTGGCACTTACTATGA
CAATTTCTGTGCCATTGCTAGGTTAATTGGGACCAAAACATGTAGACAGGTGTATGAGTTTAGAGTCAAA
GAATCTAGCATCATAGCTCCAGCTCCCGCTGAGGATGTGGATACTCCTCCAAGGAAAAAGAAGAGGAAAC
ACCGGTTGTGGGCTGCACACTGCAGAAAGATACAGCTGAAAAAGGACGGCTCCTCTAACCATGTTTACAA
CTATCAACCCTGTGATCATCCACGGCAGCCTTGTGACAGTTCGTGCCCTTGTGTGATAGCACAAAATTTT
TGTGAAAAGTTTTGTCAATGTAGTTCAGAGTGTCAAAACCGCTTTCCGGGATGCCGCTGCAAAGCACAGT
GCAACACCAAGCAGTGCCCGTGCTACCTGGCTGTCCGAGAGTGTGACCCTGACCTCTGTCTTACTTGTGG
AGCCGCTGACCATTGGGACAGTAAAAATGTGTCCTGCAAGAACTGCAGTATTCAGCGGGGCTCCAAAAAG
CATCTATTGCTGGCACCATCTGACGTGGCAGGCTGGGGGATTTTTATCAAAGATCCTGTGCAGAAAAATG
AATTCATCTCAGAATACTGTGGAGAGATTATTTCTCAAGATGAAGCTGACAGAAGAGGGAAAGTGTATGA
TAAATACATGTGCAGCTTTCTGTTCAACTTGAACAATGATTTTGTGGTGGATGCAACCCGCAAGGGTAAC
AAAATTCGTTTTGCAAATCATTCGGTAAATCCAAACTGCTATGCAAAAGTTATGATGGTTAACGGTGATC
ACAGGATAGGTATTTTTGCCAAGAGAGCCATCCAGACTGGCGAAGAGCTGTTTTTTGATTACAGATACAG
CCAGGCTGATGCCCTGAAGTATGTCGGCATCGAAAGAGAAATGGAAATCCCTTAGTAATGAACTAGTCCG
TAACTTGAAAGTATTTCGATTTCTTGGCTTTATATATCTTGTGGAAAGGACGACTATCCGGTGCGGAACT
GCCACAGACGCGTTAAGTCGACAATCAACCTCTGGATTACAAAATTTGTGAAAGATTGACTGGTATTCTT
AACTATGTTGCTCCTTTTACGCTATGTGGATACGCTGCTTTAATGCCTTTGTATCATGCTATTGCTTCCC
GTATGGCTTTCATTTTCTCCTCCTTGTATAAATCCTGGTTGCTGTCTCTTTATGAGGAGTTGTGGCCCGT
TGTCAGGCAACGTGGCGTGGTGTGCACTGTGTTTGCTGACGCAACCCCCACTGGTTGGGGCATTGCCACC
ACCTGTCAGCTCCTTTCCGGGACTTTCGCTTTCCCCCTCCCTATTGCCACGGCGGAACTCATCGCCGCCT
GCCTTGCCCGCTGCTGGACAGGGGCTCGGCTGTTGGGCACTGACAATTCCGTGGTGTTGTCGGGGAAATC
ATCGTCCTTTCCTTGGCTGCTCGCCTGTGTTGCCACCTGGATTCTGCGCGGGACGTCCTTCTGCTACGTC
CCTTCGGCCCTCAATCCAGCGGACCTTCCTTCCCGCGGCCTGCTGCCGGCTCTGCGGCCTCTTCCGCGTC
TTCGCCTTCGCCCTCAGACGAGTCGGATCTCCCTTTGGGCCGCCTCCCCGCGTCGACTTTAAGACCAATG
ACTTACAAGGCAGCTGTAGATCTTAGCCACTTTTTAAAAGAAAAGGGGGGACTGGAAGGGCTAATTCACT
CCCAACGAAGACAAGATCTGCTTTTTGCTTGTACTGGGTCTCTCTGGTTAGACCAGATCTGAGCCTGGGA
GCTCTCTGGCTAACTAGGGAACCCACTGCTTAAGCCTCAATAAAGCTTGCCTTGAGTGCTTCAAGTAGTG
TGTGCCCGTCTGTTGTGTGACTCTGGTAACTAGAGATCCCTCAGACCCTTTTAGTCAGTGTGGAAAATCT
CTAGCAGTACGTATAGTAGTTCATGTCATCTTATTATTCAGTATTTATAACTTGCAAAGAAATGAATATC
AGAGAGTGAGAGGAACTTGTTTATTGCAGCTTATAATGGTTACAAATAAAGCAATAGCATCACAAATTTC
ACAAATAAAGCATTTTTTTCACTGCATTCTAGTTGTGGTTTGTCCAAACTCATCAATGTATCTTATCATG
TCTGGCTCTAGCTATCCCGCCCCTAACTCCGCCCATCCCGCCCCTAACTCCGCCCAGTTCCGCCCATTCT
CCGCCCCATGGCTGACTAATTTTTTTTATTTATGCAGAGGCCGAGGCCGCCTCGGCCTCTGAGCTATTCC
AGAAGTAGTGAGGAGGCTTTTTTGGAGGCCTAGGGACGTACCCAATTCGCCCTATAGTGAGTCGTATTAC
GCGCGCTCACTGGCCGTCGTTTTACAACGTCGTGACTGGGAAAACCCTGGCGTTACCCAACTTAATCGCC
TTGCAGCACATCCCCCTTTCGCCAGCTGGCGTAATAGCGAAGAGGCCCGCACCGATCGCCCTTCCCAACA
GTTGCGCAGCCTGAATGGCGAATGGG
[124 nt withheld, positions 7937-8060]
C
[91 nt withheld, positions 8062-8152]
A
[49 nt withheld, positions 8154-8202]
CCTTTGACGTTGGAGTCCACGTTCTTT
[37 nt withheld, positions 8230-8266]
ACCCTATCTCGGTCTATTCTTTTGATTTATAAGGGATTTTGCCGATTTCGGCCTATTGGTTAAAAAATGA
GCTGATTTAACAAAAATTTAACGCGAATTTTAACAAAATATTAACGCTTACAATTTAGGTGGCACTTTTC
GGGGAAATGTGCGCGGAACCCCTATTTGTTTATTTTTCTAAATACATTCAAATATGTATCCGCTCATGAG
ACAATAACCCTGATAAATGCTTCAATAATATTGAAAAAGGAAGAGTATGAGTATTCAACATTTCCGTGTC
GCCCTTATTCCCTTTTTTGCGGCATTTTGCCTTCCTGTTTTTGCTCACCCAGAAACGCTGGTGAAAGTAA
AAGATGCTGAAGATCAGTTGGGTGCACGAGTGGGTTACATCGAACTGGATCTCAACAGCGGTAAGATCCT
TGAGAGTTTTCGCCCCGAAGAACGTTTTCCAATGATGAGCACTTTTAAAGTTCTGCTATGTGGCGCGGTA
TTATCCCGTATTGACGCCGGGCAAGAGCAACTCGGTCGCCGCATACACTATTCTCAGAATGACTTGGTTG
AGTACTCACCAGTCACAGAAAAGCATCTTACGGATGGCATGACAGTAAGAGAATTATGCAGTGCTGCCAT
AACCATGAGTGATAACACTGCGGCCAACTTACTTCTGACAACGATCGGAGGACCGAAGGAGCTAACCGCT
TTTTTGCACAACATGGGGGATCATGTAACTCGCCTTGATCGTTGGGAACCGGAGCTGAATGAAGCCATAC
CAAACGACGAGCGTGACACCACGATGCCTGTAGCAATGGCAACAACGTTGCGCAAACTATTAACTGGCGA
ACTACTTACTCTAGCTTCCCGGCAACAATTAATAGACTGGATGGAGGCGGATAAAGTTGCAGGACCACTT
CTGCGCTCGGCCCTTCCGGCTGGCTGGTTTATTGCTGATAAATCTGGAGCCGGTGAGCGTGGGTCTCGCG
GTATCATTGCAGCACTGGGGCCAGATGGTAAGCCCTCCCGTATCGTAGTTATCTACACGACGGGGAGTCA
GGCAACTATGGATGAACGAAATAGACAGATCGCTGAGATAGGTGCCTCACTGATTAAGCATTGGTAACTG
TCAGACCAAGTTTACTCATATATACTTTAGATTGATTTAAAACTTCATTTTTAATTTAAAAGGATCTAGG
TGAAGATCCTTTTTGATAATCTCATGACCAAAATCCCTTAACGTGAGTTTTCGTTCCACTGAGCGTCAGA
CCCCGTAGAAAAGATCAAAGGATCTTCTTGAGATCCTTTTTTTCTGCGCGTAATCTGCTGCTTGCAAACA
AAAAAACCACCGCTACCAGCGGTGGTTTGTTTGCCGGATCAAGAGCTACCAACTCTTTTTCCGAAGGTAA
CTGGCTTCAGCAGAGCGCAGATACCAAATACTGTTCTTCTAGTGTAGCCGTAGTTAGGCCACCACTTCAA
GAACTCTGTAGCACCGCCTACATACCTCGCTCTGCTAATCCTGTTACCAGTGGCTGCTGCCAGTGGCGAT
AAGTCGTGTCTTACCGGGTTGGACTCAAGACGATAGTTACCGGATAAGGCGCAGCGGTCGGGCTGAACGG
GGGGTTCGTGCACACAGCCCAGCTTGGAGCGAACGACCTACACCGAACTGAGATACCTACAGCGTGAGCT
ATGAGAAAGCGCCACGCTTCCCGAAGGGAGAAAGGCGGACAGGTATCCGGTAAGCGGCAGGGTCGGAACA
GGAGAGCGCACGAGGGAGCTTCCAGGGGGAAACGCCTGGTATCTTTATAGTCCTGTCGGGTTTCGCCACC
TCTGACTTGAGCGTCGATTTTTGTGATGCTCGTCAGGGGGGCGGAGCCTATGGAAAAACGCCAGCAACGC
GGCCTTTTTACGGTTCCTGGCCTTTTGCTGGCCTTTTGCTCACATGTTCTTTCCTGCGTTATCCCCTGAT
TCTGTGGATAACCGTATTACCGCCTTTGAGTGAGCTGATACCGCTCGCCGCAGCCGAACGACCGAGCGCA
GCGAGTCAGTGAGCGAGGAAGCGGAAGAGCGCCCAATACGCAAACCGCCTCTCCCCGCGCGTTGGCCGAT
TCATTAATGCAGCTGGCACGACAGGTTTCCCGACTGGAAAGCGGGCAGTGAGCGCAACGCAATTAATGTG
AGTTAGCTCACTCATTAGGCACCCCAGGCTTTACACTTTATGCTTCCGGCTCGTATGTTGTGTGGAATTG
TGAGCGGATAACAATTTCACACAGGAAACAGCTATGACCATGATTACGCCAAGCGCGCAATTAACCCTCA
CTAAAGGGAACAAAAGCTGGAGCTGCAAGC
