>Addgene plasmid #142865 | TFORF1838 | depositor partial sequence | sequence record 280733 | Insert
ACCGCCACCATGGGCCAGACTGGGAAGAAATCTGAGAAGGGACCAGTTTGTTGGCGGAAGCGTGTAAAAT
CAGAGTACATGCGACTGAGACAGCTCAAGAGGTTCAGACGAGCTGATGAAGTAAAGAGTATGTTTAGTTC
CAATCGTCAGAAAATTTTGGAAAGAACGGAAATCTTAAACCAAGAATGGAAACAGCGAAGGATACAGCCT
GTGCACATCCTGACTTCTGTGAGCTCATTGCGCGGGACTAGGGAGTGTTCGGTGACCAGTGACTTGGATT
TTCCAACACAAGTCATCCCATTAAAGACTCTGAATGCAGTTGCTTCAGTACCCATAATGTATTCTTGGTC
TCCCCTACAGCAGAATTTTATGGTGGAAGATGAAACTGTTTTACATAACATTCCTTATATGGGAGATGAA
GTTTTAGATCAGGATGGTACTTTCATTGAAGAACTAATAAAAAATTATGATGGGAAAGTACACGGGGATA
GAGAATGTGGGTTTATAAATGATGAAATTTTTGTGGAGTTGGTGAATGCCCTTGGTCAATATAATGATGA
TGACGATGATGATGATGGAGACGATCCTGAAGAAAGAGAAGAAAAGCAGAAAGATCTGGAGGATCACCGA
GATGATAAAGAAAGCCGCCCACCTCGGAAATTTCCTTCTGATAAAATTTTTGAAGCCATTTCCTCAATGT
TTCCAGATAAGGGCACAGCAGAAGAACTAAAGGAAAAATATAAAGAACTCACCGAACAGCAGCTCCCAGG
CGCACTTCCTCCTGAATGTACCCCCAACATAGATGGACCAAATGCTAAATCTGTTCAGAGAGAGCAAAGC
TTACACTCCTTTCATACGCTTTTCTGTAGGCGATGTTTTAAATATGACTGCTTCCTACATCCTTTTCATG
CAACACCCAACACTTATAAGCGGAAGAACACAGAAACAGCTCTAGACAACAAACCTTGTGGACCACAGTG
TTACCAGCATTTGGAGGGAGCAAAGGAGTTTGCTGCTGCTCTCACCGCTGAGCGGATAAAGACCCCACCA
AAACGTCCAGGAGGCCGCAGAAGAGGACGGCTTCCCAATAACAGTAGCAGGCCCAGCACCCCCACCATTA
ATGTGCTGGAATCAAAGGATACAGACAGTGATAGGGAAGCAGGGACTGAAACGGGGGGAGAGAACAATGA
TAAAGAAGAAGAAGAGAAGAAAGATGAAACTTCGAGCTCCTCTGAAGCAAATTCTCGGTGTCAAACACCA
ATAAAGATGAAGCCAAATATTGAACCTCCTGAGAATGTGGAGTGGAGTGGTGCTGAAGCCTCAATGTTTA
GAGTCCTCATTGGCACTTACTATGACAATTTCTGTGCCATTGCTAGGTTAATTGGGACCAAAACATGTAG
ACAGGTGTATGAGTTTAGAGTCAAAGAATCTAGCATCATAGCTCCAGCTCCCGCTGAGGATGTGGATACT
CCTCCAAGGAAAAAGAAGAGGAAACACCGGTTGTGGGCTGCACACTGCAGAAAGATACAGCTGAAAAAGG
ACGGCTCCTCTAACCATGTTTACAACTATCAACCCTGTGATCATCCACGGCAGCCTTGTGACAGTTCGTG
CCCTTGTGTGATAGCACAAAATTTTTGTGAAAAGTTTTGTCAATGTAGTTCAGAGTGTCAAAACCGCTTT
CCGGGATGCCGCTGCAAAGCACAGTGCAACACCAAGCAGTGCCCGTGCTACCTGGCTGTCCGAGAGTGTG
ACCCTGACCTCTGTCTTACTTGTGGAGCCGCTGACCATTGGGACAGTAAAAATGTGTCCTGCAAGAACTG
CAGTATTCAGCGGGGCTCCAAAAAGCATCTATTGCTGGCACCATCTGACGTGGCAGGCTGGGGGATTTTT
ATCAAAGATCCTGTGCAGAAAAATGAATTCATCTCAGAATACTGTGGAGAGATTATTTCTCAAGATGAAG
CTGACAGAAGAGGGAAAGTGTATGATAAATACATGTGCAGCTTTCTGTTCAACTTGAACAATGATTTTGT
GGTGGATGCAACCCGCAAGGGTAACAAAATTCGTTTTGCAAATCATTCGGTAAATCCAAACTGCTATGCA
AAAGTTATGATGGTTAACGGTGATCACAGGATAGGTATTTTTGCCAAGAGAGCCATCCAGACTGGCGAAG
AGCTGTTTTTTGATTACAGATACAGCCAGGCTGATGCCCTGAAGTATGTCGGCATCGAAAGAGAAATGGA
AATCCCTTAGTAATGAACTAGTCCGTAACTTGAAAGTATTTCGATTTCTTGGCTTTATATATCTTGTGGA
AAGGACGACTATCCGGTGCGGAACTGCCACAG
