>Addgene plasmid #142865 | TFORF1838 | depositor partial sequence | sequence record 280734 | Barcode
CTATCCGGTGCGGAACTGCCACAG
